>Addgene plasmid #70730 | 5n1 (560) | depositor full sequence | sequence record 126622 | 5n1 (560) sequence 8662 bps
GACGTCGGTGCCTAATGAGTGAGCTAACTTACATTAATTGCGTTGCGCTCACTGCCCGCTTTCCAGTCGG
GAAACCTGGTCTCAAAGCCCACGCATTGCTGTTCGATTCGTTACCAATTGACATGATACGAAACGTACCG
TATCGTTAAGGTTACTAGAGAAGCGGGCCCAAGTTCACTTAAAAAGGAGATCAACAATGAAAGCAATTTT
CGTACTGAAACATCTTAATCATGCTGGGGAGGGTTTCTAATGGCACGTAAAACCGCAGCAGAAGCAGAAG
AAACCCGTCAGCGTATTATTGATGCAGCACTGGAAGTTTTTGTTGCACAGGGTGTTAGTGATGCAACCCT
GGATCAGATTGCACGTAAAGCCGGTGTTACCCGTGGTGCAGTTTATTGGCATTTTAATGGTAAACTGGAA
GTTCTGCAGGCAGTTCTGGCAAGCCGTCAGCATCCGCTGGAACTGGATTTTACACCGGATCTGGGTATTG
AACGTAGCTGGGAAGCAGTTGTTGTTGCAATGCTGGATGCAGTTCATAGTCCGCAGAGCAAACAGTTTAG
CGAAATTCTGATTTATCAGGGTCTGGATGAAAGCGGTCTGATTCATAATCGTATGGTTCAGGCAAGCGAT
CGTTTTCTGCAGTATATTCATCAGGTTCTGCGTCATGCAGTTACCCAGGGTGAACTGCCGATTAATCTGG
ATCTGCAGACCAGCATTGGTGTTTTTAAAGGTCTGATTACCGGTCTGCTGTATGAAGGTCTGCGTAGCAA
AGATCAGCAGGCACAGATTATCAAAGTTGCACTGGGTAGCTTTTGGGCACTGCTGCGTGAACCGCCTCGT
TTTCTGCTGTGTGAAGAAGCACAGATTAAACAGGTGAAATCCTTCGAAGCAGCAAACGACGAAAACTACG
CTTTAGCAGCTTAATGAACTTTCAGCCAAAAAACTTAAGACCGCCGGTCTTGTCCACTACCTTGCAGTAA
TGCGGTGGACAGGATCGGCGGTTTTCTTTTCTCTTCTCAACCTTGAGAGTCGGGCAGCATTGCTGTTCGA
TTCGTTACCAATTGACAGCTAGCTCAGTCCTAGGTATATACATACATGCTTGTTTGTTTGTAAACTACTA
GAGAAGCGGGCCCAAGTTCACTTAAAAAGGAGATCAACAATGAAAGCAATTTTCGTACTGAAACATCTTA
ATCATGCTGGGGAGGGTTTCTAATGAGCACAAAAAAGAAA
[261 nt withheld, positions 1231-1491]
ATGCAGCCGTCACTTAGAAGTGAGTATGAGTACCCTGTTTTTTCTCATGTTCAGGCAGGGATGTTCTCAC
CTGAGCTTAGAACCTTTACCAAAGGTGATGCGGAGAGATGGGTAAGCACAACCAAAAAAGCCAGTGATTC
TGCATTCTGGCTTGAGGTTGAAGGTAATTCCATGACCGCACCAACAGGCTCCAAGCCAAGCTTTCCTGAC
GGAATGTTAATTCTCGTTGACCCTGAGCAGGCTGTTGAGCCAGGTGATTTCTGCATAGCCAGACTTGGGG
GTGATGAGTTTACCTTCAAGAAACTGATCAGGGATAGCGGTCAGGTGTTTTTACAACCACTAAACCCACA
GTACCCAATGATCCCATGCAATGAGAGTTGTTCCGTTGTGGGGAAAGTTATCGCTAGTCAGTGGCCTGAA
GAGACGTTTGGCGCAGCAAACGACGAAAACTACGCTTTAGCAGCTTGATGAACTAACGCATGAGAAAGCC
CCCGGAAGATCACCTTCCGGGGGCTTTTTTATTGCGCCCTTGAGAGTCGATGTGCATTGCTGTTCTCAGT
GATAGAGATTGACATCCCTATCAGTGATAGATATAATGAGCACTACTAGAGAAGCGGGCCCAAGTTCACT
TAAAAAGGAGATCAACAATGAAAGCAATTTTCGTACTGAAACATCTTAATCATGCTGGGGAGGGTTTCTA
ATGGCACGTACCCCGAGCCGTAGCAGCATTGGTAGCCTGCGTAGTCCGCATACCCATAAAGCAATTCTGA
CCAGCACCATTGAAATCCTGAAAGAATGTGGTTATAGCGGTCTGAGCATTGAAAGCGTTGCACGTCGTGC
CGGTGCAAGCAAACCGACCATTTATCGTTGGTGGACCAATAAAGCAGCACTGATTGCCGAAGTGTATGAA
AATGAAAGCGAACAGGTGCGTAAATTTCCGGATCTGGGTAGCTTTAAAGCCGATCTGGATTTTCTGCTGC
GTAATCTGTGGAAAGTTTGGCGTGAAACCATTTGTGGTGAAGCATTTCGTTGTGTTATTGCAGAAGCACA
GCTGGACCCTGCAACCCTGACCCAGCTGAAAGATCAGTTTATGGAACGTCGTCGTGAGATGCCGAAAAAA
CTGGTTGAAAATGCCATTAGCAATGGTGAACTGCCGAAAGATACCAATCGTGAACTGCTGCTGGATATGA
TTTTTGGTTTTTGTTGGTATCGCCTGCTGACCGAACAGCTGACCGTTGAACAGGATATTGAAGAATTTAC
CTTCCTGCTGATTAATGGTGTTTGTCCGGGTACACAGCGTGCAGCAAACGACGAAAACTACGCTTTAGCA
GCTTAATGAACTTCCGGCAATTAAAAAAGCGGCTAACCACGCCGCTTTTTTTACGTCTGCACCTTGAGAG
TCGCTCGGCATTGCTGTTCCTGCAGGTCGAGGATAAATATCTAACACCGTGCGTGTTGACTATTTTACCT
CTGGCGGTGATAATGGTTGCATGTACTAAAGCGGGCCCAAGTTCACTTAAAAAGGAGATCAACAATGAAA
GCAATTTTCGTACTGAAACATCTTAATCATGCTGGGGAGGGTTTCTAATGAAACCAGTAACGTTATACGA
TGTCGCAGAGTATGCCGGTGTCTCTTATCAGACCGTTTCCCGCGTGGTGAACCAGGCCAGCCACGTTTCT
GCGAAAACGCGGGAAAAAGTGGAAGCGGCGATGGCGGAGCTGAATTACATTCCCAACCGCGTGGCACAAC
AACTGGCGGGCAAACAGTCGTTGCTGATTGGCGTTGCCACCTCCAGTCTGGCCCTGCACGCGCCGTCGCA
AATTGTCGCGGCGATTAAATCTCGCGCCGATCAACTGGGTGCCAGCGTGGTGGTGTCGATGGTAGAACGA
AGCGGCGTCGAAGCCTGTAAAGCGGCGGTGCACAATCTTCTCGCGCAACGCGTCAGTGGGCTGATCATTA
ACTATCCGCTGGATGACCAGGATGCCATTGCTGTGGAAGCTGCCTGCACTAATGTTCCGGCGTTATTTCT
TGATGTCTCTGACCAGACACCCATCAACAGTATTATTTTCTCCCATGAGGACGGTACGCGACTGGGCGTG
GAGCATCTGGTCGCATTGGGTCACCAGCAAATCGCGCTGTTAGCGGGCCCATTAAGTTCTGTCTCGGCGC
GTCTGCGTCTGGCTGGCTGGCATAAATATCTCACTCGCAATCAAATTCAGCCGATAGCGGAACGGGAAGG
CGACTGGAGTGCCATGTCCGGTTTTCAACAAACCATGCAAATGCTGAATGAGGGCATCGTTCCCACTGCG
ATGCTGGTTGCCAACGATCAGATGGCGCTGGGCGCAATGCGCGCCATTACCGAGTCCGGGCTGCGCGTTG
GTGCGGATATCTCGGTAGTGGGATACGACGATACCGAGGACAGCTCATGTTATATCCCGCCGTTAACCAC
CATCAAACAGGATTTTCGCCTGCTGGGGCAAACCAGCGTGGACCGCTTGCTGCAACTCTCTCAGGGCCAG
GCGGTGAAGGGCAATCAGCTGTTGCCCGTCTCACTGGTGAAAAGAAAAACCACCCTGGCGCCCAATACGC
AAACCGCCTCTCCCCGCGCGTTGGCCGATTCATTAATGCAGCTGGCACGACAGGTTTCCCGACTGGAAAG
CGGGCAGGCAGCAAACGACGAAAACTACGCTTTAGCAGCTTGATGAACTGTTATGAGTCAGGAAAAAAGG
CGACAGAGTAATCTGTCGCCTTTTTTCTTTGCTTGCTTTCCTTGAGAGTCGAACCGCATTGCTTTCATAA
ATGTGAGCGGATAACATTGACATTGTGAGCGGATAACAAGATACTGAGCACAGCAAGCGGGCCCAAGTTC
ACTTAAAAAGGAGATCAACAATGAAAGCAATTTTCGTACTGAAACATCTTAATCATGCTGGGGAGGGTTT
CTAATGTCTAGATTAGATAAAAGTAAAGTGATTAACAGCGCATTAGAGCTGCTTAATGAGGTCGGAATCG
AAGGTTTAACAACCCGTAAACTCGCCCAGAAGCTAGGTGTAGAGCAGCCTACATTGTATTGGCATGTAAA
AAATAAGCGGGCTTTGCTCGACGCCTTAGCCATTGAGATGTTAGATAGGCACCATACTCACTTTTGCCCT
TTAGAAGGGGAAAGCTGGCAAGATTTTTTACGTAATAACGCTAAAAGTTTTAGATGTGCTTTACTAAGTC
ATCGCGATGGAGCAAAAGTACATTTAGGTACACGGCCTACAGAAAAACAGTATGAAACTCTCGAAAATCA
ATTAGCCTTTTTATGCCAACAAGGTTTTTCACTAGAGAATGCATTATATGCACTCAGCGCTGTGGGGCAT
TTTACTTTAGGTTGCGTATTGGAAGATCAAGAGCATCAAGTCGCTAAAGAAGAAAGGGAAACACCTACTA
CTGATAGTATGCCGCCATTATTACGACAAGCTATCGAATTATTTGATCACCAAGGTGCAGAGCCAGCCTT
CTTATTCGGCCTTGAATTGATCATATGCGGATTAGAAAAACAACTTAAATGTGAAAGTGGGTCTGCAGCA
AACGACGAAAACTACGCTTTAGCAGCTTAATGAACTTTCAGCCAAAAAACTTAAGACCGCCGGTCTTGTC
CACTACCTTGCAGTAATGCGGTGGACAGGATCGGCGGTTTTCTTTTCTCTTCTCAACCTTGAGAGTCGGC
TTGTCGTGAGACCTAAGGATCCAAACTCGAGTAAGGATCTCCAGGCATCAAATAAAACGAAAGGCTCAGT
CGAAAGACTGGGCCTTTCGTTTTATCTGTTGTTTGTCGGTGAACGCTCTCTACTAGAGTCACACTGGCTC
ACCTTCGGGTGGGCCTTTCTGCGTTTATACCTAGGGTACGGGTTTTGCTGCCCGCAAACGGGCTGTTCTG
GTGTTGCTAGTTTGTTATCAGAATCGCAGATCCGGCTTCAGCCGGTTTGCCGGCTGAAAGCGCTATTTCT
TCCAGAATTGCCATGATTTTTTCCCCACGGGAGGCGTCACTGGCTCCCGTGTTGTCGGCAGCTTTGATTC
GATAAGCAGCATCGCCTGTTTCAGGCTGTCTATGTGTGACTGTTGAGCTGTAACAAGTTGTCTCAGGTGT
TCAATTTCATGTTCTAGTTGCTTTGTTTTACTGGTTTCACCTGTTCTATTAGGTGTTACATGCTGTTCAT
CTGTTACATTGTCGATCTGTTCATGGTGAACAGCTTTGAATGCACCAAAAACTCGTAAAAGCTCTGATGT
ATCTATCTTTTTTACACCGTTTTCATCTGTGCATATGGACAGTTTTCCCTTTGATATGTAACGGTGAACA
GTTGTTCTACTTTTGTTTGTTAGTCTTGATGCTTCACTGATAGATACAAGAGCCATAAGAACCTCAGATC
CTTCCGTATTTAGCCAGTATGTTCTCTAGTGTGGTTCGTTGTTTTTGCGTGAGCCATGAGAACGAACCAT
TGAGATCATACTTACTTTGCATGTCACTCAAAAATTTTGCCTCAAAACTGGTGAGCTGAATTTTTGCAGT
TAAAGCATCGTGTAGTGTTTTTCTTAGTCCGTTATGTAGGTAGGAATCTGATGTAATGGTTGTTGGTATT
TTGTCACCATTCATTTTTATCTGGTTGTTCTCAAGTTCGGTTACGAGATCCATTTGTCTATCTAGTTCAA
CTTGGAAAATCAACGTATCAGTCGGGCGGCCTCGCTTATCAACCACCAATTTCATATTGCTGTAAGTGTT
TAAATCTTTACTTATTGGTTTCAAAACCCATTGGTTAAGCCTTTTAAACTCATGGTAGTTATTTTCAAGC
ATTAACATGAACTTAAATTCATCAAGGCTAATCTCTATATTTGCCTTGTGAGTTTTCTTTTGTGTTAGTT
CTTTTAATAACCACTCATAAATCCTCATAGAGTATTTGTTTTCAAAAGACTTAACATGTTCCAGATTATA
TTTTATGAATTTTTTTAACTGGAAAAGATAAGGCAATATCTCTTCACTAAAAACTAATTCTAATTTTTCG
CTTGAGAACTTGGCATAGTTTGTCCACTGGAAAATCTCAAAGCCTTTAACCAAAGGATTCCTGATTTCCA
CAGTTCTCGTCATCAGCTCTCTGGTTGCTTTAGCTAATACACCATAAGCATTTTCCCTACTGATGTTCAT
CATCTGAGCGTATTGGTTATAAGTGAACGATACCGTCCGTTCTTTCCTTGTAGGGTTTTCAATCGTGGGG
TTGAGTAGTGCCACACAGCATAAAATTAGCTTGGTTTCATGCTCCGTTAAGTCATAGCGACTAATCGCTA
GTTCATTTGCTTTGAAAACAACTAATTCAGACATACATCTCAATTGGTCTAGGTGATTTTAATCACTATA
CCAATTGAGATGGGCTAGTCAATGATAATTACTAGTCCTTTTCCCGGGTGATCTGGGTATCTGTAAATTC
TGCTAGACCTTTGCTGGAAAACTTGTAAATTCTGCTAGACCCTCTGTAAATTCCGCTAGACCTTTGTGTG
TTTTTTTTGTTTATATTCAAGTGGTTATAATTTATAGAATAAAGAAAGAATAAAAAAAGATAAAAAGAAT
AGATCCCAGCCCTGTGTATAACTCACTACTTTAGTCAGTTCCGCAGTATTACAAAAGGATGTCGCAAACG
CTGTTTGCTCCTCTACAAAACAGACCTTAAAACCCTAAAGGCTTAAGTAGCACCCTCGCAAGCTCGGGCA
AATCGCTGAATATTCCTTTTGTCTCCGACCATCAGGCACCTGAGTCGCTGTCTTTTTCGTGACATTCAGT
TCGCTGCGCTCACGGCTCTGGCAGTGAATGGGGGTAAATGGCACTACAGGCGCCTTTTATGGATTCATGC
AAGGAAACTACCCATAATACAAGAAAAGCCCGTCACGGGCTTCTCAGGGCGTTTTATGGCGGGTCTGCTA
TGTGGTGCTATCTGACTTTTTGCTGTTCAGCAGTTCCTGCCCTCTGATTTTCCAGTCTGACCACTTCGGA
TTATCCCGTGACAGGTCATTCAGACTGGCTAATGCACCCAGTAAGGCAGCGGTATCATCAACAGGCTTAC
CCGTCTTACTGTCCCTAGTGCTTGGATTCTCACCAATAAAAAACGCCCGGCGGCAACCGAGCGTTCTGAA
CAAATCCAGATGGAGTTCTGAGGTCATTACTGGATCTATCAACAGGAGTCCAAGCGAGCTCTCGAACCCC
AGAGTCCCGCTCAGAAGAACTCGTCAAGAAGGCGATAGAAGGCGATGCGCTGCGAATCGGGAGCGGCGAT
ACCGTAAAGCACGAGGAAGCGGTCAGCCCATTCGCCGCCAAGCTCTTCAGCAATATCACGGGTAGCCAAC
GCTATGTCCTGATAGCGGTCCGCCACACCCAGCCGGCCACAGTCGATGAATCCAGAAAAGCGGCCATTTT
CCACCATGATATTCGGCAAGCAGGCATCGCCATGGGTCACGACGAGATCCTCGCCGTCGGGCATGCGCGC
CTTGAGCCTGGCGAACAGTTCGGCTGGCGCGAGCCCCTGATGCTCTTCGTCCAGATCATCCTGATCGACA
AGACCGGCTTCCATCCGAGTACGTGCTCGCTCGATGCGATGTTTCGCTTGGTGGTCGAATGGGCAGGTAG
CCGGATCAAGCGTATGCAGCCGCCGCATTGCATCAGCCATGATGGATACTTTCTCGGCAGGAGCAAGGTG
AGATGACAGGAGATCCTGCCCCGGCACTTCGCCCAATAGCAGCCAGTCCCTTCCCGCTTCAGTGACAACG
TCGAGCACAGCTGCGCAAGGAACGCCCGTCGTGGCCAGCCACGATAGCCGCGCTGCCTCGTCCTGCAGTT
CATTCAGGGCACCGGACAGGTCGGTCTTGACAAAAAGAACCGGGCGCCCCTGCGCTGACAGCCGGAACAC
GGCGGCATCAGAGCAGCCGATTGTCTGTTGTGCCCAGTCATAGCCGAATAGCCTCTCCACCCAAGCGGCC
GGAGAACCTGCGTGCAATCCATCTTGTTCAATCATGCGAAACGATCCTCATCCTGTCTCTTGATCAGATC
ATGATCCCCTGCGCCATCAGATCCTTGGCGGCAAGAAAGCCATCCAGTTTACTTTGCAGGGCTTCCCAAC
CTTACCAGAGGGCGCCCCAGCTGGCAATTCC
Features (pLannotate 1.2.2; 20 found; start..end, strand, type, name):
     15..36      -  protein_bind   CAP binding site: CAP binding activates transcription in the presence of cAMP. E. coli catabolite activator protein
    250..888     +  CDS            srpR: SRPR_PSEPU - Experimental evidence at protein level: Swiss-Prot protein existence level 1. In conjunction with SrpS represses the srpABC operon. From Pseudomonas putida (Arthrobacter siderocapsulatus).
    892..921     +  CDS            ssrA tag (LVA) (fragment): C-terminal peptide that mediates degradation in bacteria through the ClpXP and ClpAP proteases (McGinness et al., 2006) mutant LVA variant that confers accelerated degradation under some conditions (Andersen et al., 1998)
   1062..1088    +  promoter       J23119(SpeI) promoter (fragment): bacterial promoter (Registry of Standard Biological Parts BBa J23119) modified to end with an SpeI site
   1213..1923    +  CDS            cI (sequence partly withheld): RPC1_LAMBD - Experimental evidence at protein level: Swiss-Prot protein existence level 1. Acts as a transcriptional repressor that allows virus to establish and maintain latency. Prevents both the viral DNA replication and the exit programs. Clamps the two operator OL (operator left made of OL1, OL2 and OL3 sites) and OR (operator right made of OR1, OR2 and OR3 sites) together by binding to them and arranging the intervening DNA in a loop. This step allows repression of lytic pR and pL promoters by binding to OL1, OL2, OR1 and OR2 simultaneously. The binding of cI on OR2 additionally activate
   1927..1956    +  CDS            ssrA tag (LVA) (fragment): C-terminal peptide that mediates degradation in bacteria through the ClpXP and ClpAP proteases (McGinness et al., 2006) mutant LVA variant that confers accelerated degradation under some conditions (Andersen et al., 1998)
   2047..2094    +  promoter       PLtetO-1 promoter (fragment): modified phage lambda PL promoter with tet operator sites (Lutz and Bujard, 1997)
   2795..2824    +  CDS            ssrA tag (LVA) (fragment): C-terminal peptide that mediates degradation in bacteria through the ClpXP and ClpAP proteases (McGinness et al., 2006) mutant LVA variant that confers accelerated degradation under some conditions (Andersen et al., 1998)
   3079..4158    +  CDS            lacI: LACI_ECOLI - Experimental evidence at protein level: Swiss-Prot protein existence level 1. Repressor of the lactose operon. Binds allolactose as an inducer. From Escherichia coli (strain K12).
   4162..4191    +  CDS            ssrA tag (LVA) (fragment): C-terminal peptide that mediates degradation in bacteria through the ClpXP and ClpAP proteases (McGinness et al., 2006) mutant LVA variant that confers accelerated degradation under some conditions (Andersen et al., 1998)
   4314..4330    +  protein_bind   lac operator: The lac repressor binds to the lac operator to inhibit transcription in E. coli. This inhibition can be relieved by adding lactose or isopropyl-β-D-thiogalactopyranoside (IPTG). lac repressor encoded by lacI
   4435..5055    +  CDS            tetR: TETR2_ECOLX - Experimental evidence at protein level: Swiss-Prot protein existence level 1. TetR is the repressor of the tetracycline resistance element; its N-terminal region forms a helix-turn-helix structure and binds DNA. Binding of tetracycline to TetR reduces the repressor affinity for the tetracycline resistance gene (tetA) promoter operator sites. From Escherichia coli.
   5059..5088    +  CDS            ssrA tag (LVA) (fragment): C-terminal peptide that mediates degradation in bacteria through the ClpXP and ClpAP proteases (McGinness et al., 2006) mutant LVA variant that confers accelerated degradation under some conditions (Andersen et al., 1998)
   5250..5321    +  terminator     rrnB T1 terminator: transcription terminator T1 from the E. coli rrnB gene
   5337..5364    +  terminator     T7Te terminator: phage T7 early transcription terminator
   5895..6845    -  CDS            Rep101: RepA protein needed for replication with the pSC101 origin; rep101
   6893..7115    -  rep_origin     pSC101 ori: low-copy replication origin that requires the Rep101 protein
   7607..7701    -  terminator     lambda t0 terminator: transcription terminator from phage lambda
   7735..8526    -  CDS            neo: KKA2_KLEPN - Also known as kan, nptII. Experimental evidence at protein level: Swiss-Prot protein existence level 1. Resistance to kanamycin, neomycin, paromomycin, ribostamycin, butirosin and gentamicin B. From Klebsiella pneumoniae.
   8558..8662    -  CDS            tnpA (fragment): TN5P_ECOLX - Also known as tnp. Experimental evidence at protein level: Swiss-Prot protein existence level 1. Mediates transposition of transposon Tn5 by a 'cut and paste' mechanism. First, the monomeric transposase binds the 19 bp inverted DNA repeats flanking the transposon. Then, dimerization of the DNA- bound transposase creates a synaptic DNA complex. After nicking of the first DNA strand, excision of the transposon proceeds through a series of intermediates. The transposase then mediates the insertion of the transposon at a new site by strand transfer. The activity of the wild- type tran
