[The description below was written by a language model from this plasmid's Addgene catalogue record and pLannotate feature annotations shown in this document.]
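Description:
5n1 (560) is a low-copy bacterial plasmid of 8,662 bp that carries a complete five-node synthetic genetic ring oscillator. No named backbone is recorded, but the feature table shows a pSC101 origin with its required Rep101 (RepA) replication protein, which accounts for the low copy number. A neo/nptII gene followed by the lambda t0 terminator confers kanamycin resistance. A short Tn5 transposase fragment next to the marker is probably a remnant of the source of the resistance cassette.

The payload is five repressor genes arranged in tandem on the same strand: srpR, lambda cI, phlF, lacI and tetR. Each is fused at its C-terminus to an LVA-type ssrA degradation tag, which directs the protein to the ClpXP/ClpAP proteases. The resulting rapid turnover is what lets repressor levels rise and fall. The phlF coding sequence was not itself annotated, but an ssrA tag downstream of the PLtetO-1 promoter fragment marks the position where it is expected. Other detected regulatory parts include a J23119-like promoter fragment upstream of cI, a lac operator upstream of tetR, a CAP binding site near the start of the record, and rrnB T1 and T7Te terminators after the last gene. These placements fit a ring in which each repressor gene is driven by a promoter controlled by another repressor in the cycle, though the table does not resolve every promoter. The stated purpose mentions BCD7, which presumably refers to a bicistronic-design translation initiation element; it is not annotated.

The construct comes from work on cell-free prototyping and forward engineering of novel ring oscillators. The record notes that it is prone to accumulating deletion mutations, which may reflect its repeated sequence elements.
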