Addgene plasmid #70730: 5n1 (560)
Purpose: TetR/PhlF/SrpR/LambdaCI/LacI BCD7 5-node v41-2
Depositing lab: Richard Murray. Depositing organization: California Institute of Technology. Publication: Rapid cell-free forward engineering of novel genetic ring oscillators. Niederholtmeyer H, Sun ZZ, Hori Y, Yeung E, Verpoorte A, Murray RM, Maerkl SJ. Elife. 2015 Oct 2;4. doi: 10.7554/eLife.09771. PubMed 26430766.
Backbone
  Vector backbone: n/a
Growth in bacteria
  Bacterial resistance: Kanamycin, 50 μg/mL
  Growth temperature: 37°C
  Growth strain: NEB Stable
  Growth instructions: minimize passages; can accumulate deletion mutations
  Copy number: Low Copy
Gene/Insert 1
  Gene/Insert name: srpR-ssrA
Gene/Insert 2
  Gene/Insert name: lambdaCI-ssrA
Gene/Insert 3
  Gene/Insert name: phlF-ssrA
Gene/Insert 4
  Gene/Insert name: lacI-ssrA
Gene/Insert 5
  Gene/Insert name: tetR-ssrA
Terms and licenses: Academic/Nonprofit Terms; Industry Terms: Not Available to Industry
How to cite: 5n1 (560) was a gift from Richard Murray (Addgene plasmid # 70730 ; http://n2t.net/addgene:70730 ; RRID:Addgene_70730)
