>Addgene plasmid #70730 | 5n1 (560) | addgene partial sequence | sequence record 147646 | Tet-R 5'-GGCGAGTTTACGGGTTGTTA-3'
GATTAAGATGTTTCAGTACGAAAATTGCTTTCATTGTTGATCTCCTTTTTAAGTGAACTTGGGCCCGCTT
GCTGTGCTCAGTATCTTGTTATCCGCTCACAATGTCAATGTTATCCGCTCACATTTATGAAAGCAATGCG
GTTCGACTCTCAAGGAAAGCAAGCAAAGAAAAAAGGCGACAGATTACTCTGTCGCCTTTTTTCCTGACTC
ATAACAGTTCATCAAGCTGCTAANGCGTAGTTTTCGTCGTTTGCTGCCTGCCCGCTTTCCAGTCGGGAAA
CCTGTCGTGCCAGCTGCATTAATGAATCGGCCAACGCGCGGGGAGAGGCGGTTTGCGTATTGGGCGCCAG
GGTGGTTTTTCTTTTCACCAGTGAGACGGGCAACAGCTGATTGCCCTTCACCGCCTGGCCCTGAGAGAGT
TGCAGCA
